Addgene plasmid #169969: pDONR221 CARD8 FIIND L368G
Purpose: pDONR221 for Gateway shuttling. Contains the CARD8 FIIND (L162M-P434, no stop codon) with an interface III mutation (L368G)
Depositing lab: Daniel Bachovchin. Depositing organization: Memorial Sloan-Kettering Cancer Center. Publication: Dipeptidyl peptidase 9 sets a threshold for CARD8 inflammasome formation by sequestering its active C-terminal fragment. Sharif H, Hollingsworth LR, Griswold AR, Hsiao JC, Wang Q, Bachovchin DA, Wu H. Immunity. 2021 Jul 13;54(7):1392-1404.e10. doi: 10.1016/j.immuni.2021.04.024. Epub 2021 May 20. PubMed 34019797.
Backbone
  Vector backbone: pDONR221
  Vector type: Gateway cloning vector
Growth in bacteria
  Bacterial resistance: Kanamycin, 50 μg/mL
  Growth temperature: 37°C
  Growth strain: DH5alpha
  Copy number: High Copy
Gene/Insert
  Gene/Insert name: CARD8
  Species: H. sapiens (human)
  Mutation: L368G
  Entrez Gene: CARD8 (a.k.a. CARDINAL, DACAR, DAKAR, NDPP, NDPP1, TUCAN)
  Cloning method: Gateway Cloning
  Sequencing primers: 5′ M13 F; 3′ M13 R
Terms and licenses: Academic/Nonprofit Terms; Industry Terms: Not Available to Industry
How to cite: pDONR221 CARD8 FIIND L368G was a gift from Daniel Bachovchin (Addgene plasmid # 169969 ; http://n2t.net/addgene:169969 ; RRID:Addgene_169969)
