[The description below was written by a language model from this plasmid's Addgene catalogue record and pLannotate feature annotations shown in this document.]
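Description:
pDONR221 CARD8 FIIND L368G is a Gateway entry clone built on the pDONR221 backbone, a small (about 3.4 kb) bacterial cloning plasmid rather than an expression vector. It is propagated in E. coli through a high-copy ColE1/pUC-type origin and selected with kanamycin via an aminoglycoside phosphotransferase (KanR) gene. The feature table also shows rrnB T1 and T2 transcription terminators, which insulate the cloning site from read-through transcription. A T7 promoter lies next to the cassette, and the M13 forward and reverse priming sites listed in the record are used to sequence the insert. Short annotated fragments of lacZα, lacI and an RSF origin appear to be backbone remnants or partial matches, not functional elements.

The payload is a fragment of human CARD8 covering the FIIND (function-to-find) domain, described as residues L162M to P434, so the first residue is changed to methionine to provide a start codon. The fragment carries an L368G substitution, which the record describes as an interface III mutation, and it lacks a stop codon. The insert is flanked by attL1 and attL2 sites, so an LR Clonase reaction can move it directionally into any attR-containing destination vector. Because there is no stop codon, it can be fused in frame to C-terminal tags supplied by that destination vector. No eukaryotic promoter, tag or reporter is present in the plasmid itself, so expression depends on the destination vector chosen. The associated publication concerns DPP9 regulation of CARD8 inflammasome formation, which suggests the mutant is meant for testing how this FIIND interface contributes. The record does not state the specific functional effect of L368G.
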