Features (pLannotate 1.2.2; 11 found; start..end, strand, type, name):
    126..714     -  rep_origin     ori: high-copy-number ColE1/pMB1/pBR322/pUC origin of replication
    861..1670    -  CDS            KanR: aminoglycoside phosphotransferase; aph(3')-Ia; confers resistance to kanamycin in bacteria or G418 (Geneticin®) in eukaryotes
   1804..1822    +  promoter       T7 promoter: promoter for bacteriophage T7 RNA polymerase
   1840..1939    +  protein_bind   attL2: mutant version of attL; recombination site for the Gateway® LR reaction LR Clonase™
   1941..2792    -  CDS            CARD8 (fragment): CARD8_HUMAN - Also known as DACAR From Homo sapiens (Human).
   2777..2876    -  protein_bind   attL1: mutant version of attL; recombination site for the Gateway® LR reaction LR Clonase™
   2892..2928    +  CDS            lacZα (fragment): LacZα fragment of β-galactosidase; lacZ fragment
   2975..3018    -  terminator     rrnB T1 terminator: Escherichia coli rrnB; transcription terminator T1 from the E. coli rrnB gene
   3150..3177    +  terminator     rrnB T2 terminator: transcription terminator T2 from the E. coli rrnB gene
   3232..3324    -  CDS            lacI (fragment): lac repressor; lacI; The lac repressor binds to the lac operator to inhibit transcription in E. coli. This inhibition can be relieved by adding lactose or isopropyl-β-D-thiogalactopyranoside (IPTG).
   3326..3381    -  rep_origin     RSF ori (fragment): Plasmids containing the RSF 1030 origin of replication can be propagated in E. coli cells that contain additional plasmids with compatible origins.
>Addgene plasmid #169969 | pDONR221 CARD8 FIIND L368G | addgene full sequence | sequence record 335590 | Addgene NGS Result
GTATCAGCTCACTCAAAGGCGGTAATACGGTTATCCACAGAATCAGGGGATAACGCAGGAAAGAACATGT
GAGCAAAAGGCCAGCAAAAGGCCAGGAACCGTAAAAAGGCCGCGTTGCTGGCGTTTTTCCATAGGCTCCG
CCCCCCTGACGAGCATCACAAAAATCGACGCTCAAGTCAGAGGTGGCGAAACCCGACAGGACTATAAAGA
TACCAGGCGTTTCCCCCTGGAAGCTCCCTCGTGCGCTCTCCTGTTCCGACCCTGCCGCTTACCGGATACC
TGTCCGCCTTTCTCCCTTCGGGAAGCGTGGCGCTTTCTCATAGCTCACGCTGTAGGTATCTCAGTTCGGT
GTAGGTCGTTCGCTCCAAGCTGGGCTGTGTGCACGAACCCCCCGTTCAGCCCGACCGCTGCGCCTTATCC
GGTAACTATCGTCTTGAGTCCAACCCGGTAAGACACGACTTATCGCCACTGGCAGCAGCCACTGGTAACA
GGATTAGCAGAGCGAGGTATGTAGGCGGTGCTACAGAGTTCTTGAAGTGGTGGCCTAACTACGGCTACAC
TAGAAGAACAGTATTTGGTATCTGCGCTCTGCTGAAGCCAGTTACCTTCGGAAAAAGAGTTGGTAGCTCT
TGATCCGGCAAACAAACCACCGCTGGTAGCGGTGGTTTTTTTGTTTGCAAGCAGCAGATTACGCGCAGAA
AAAAAGGATCTCAAGAAGATCCTTTGATCTTTTCTACGGGGTCTGACGCTCAGTGGAACGACGCGTAACT
CACGTTAAGGGATTTTGGTCATGAGCTTGCGCCGTCCCGTCAAGTCAGCGTAATGCTCTGCCAGTGTTAC
AACCAATTAACCAATTCTGATTAGAAAAACTCATCGAGCATCAAATGAAACTGCAATTTATTCATATCAG
GATTATCAATACCATATTTTTGAAAAAGCCGTTTCTGTAATGAAGGAGAAAACTCACCGAGGCAGTTCCA
TAGGATGGCAAGATCCTGGTATCGGTCTGCGATTCCGACTCGTCCAACATCAATACAACCTATTAATTTC
CCCTCGTCAAAAATAAGGTTATCAAGTGAGAAATCACCATGAGTGACGACTGAATCCGGTGAGAATGGCA
AAAGTTTATGCATTTCTTTCCAGACTTGTTCAACAGGCCAGCCATTACGCTCGTCATCAAAATCACTCGC
ATCAACCAAACCGTTATTCATTCGTGATTGCGCCTGAGCGAGACGAAATACGCGATCGCTGTTAAAAGGA
CAATTACAAACAGGAATCGAATGCAACCGGCGCAGGAACACTGCCAGCGCATCAACAATATTTTCACCTG
AATCAGGATATTCTTCTAATACCTGGAATGCTGTTTTTCCGGGGATCGCAGTGGTGAGTAACCATGCATC
ATCAGGAGTACGGATAAAATGCTTGATGGTCGGAAGAGGCATAAATTCCGTCAGCCAGTTTAGTCTGACC
ATCTCATCTGTAACATCATTGGCAACGCTACCTTTGCCATGTTTCAGAAACAACTCTGGCGCATCGGGCT
TCCCATACAAGCGATAGATTGTCGCACCTGATTGCCCGACATTATCGCGAGCCCATTTATACCCATATAA
ATCAGCATCCATGTTGGAATTTAATCGCGGCCTCGACGTTTCCCGTTGAATATGGCTCATAACACCCCTT
GTATTACTGTTTATGTAAGCAGACAGTTTTATTGTTCATGATGATATATTTTTATCTTGTGCAATGTAAC
ATCAGAGATTTTGAGACACGGGCCAGAGCTGCCAGGAAACAGCTATGACCATGTAATACGACTCACTATA
GGGGATATCAGCTGGATGGCAAATAATGATTTTATTTTGACTGATAGTGACCTGTTCGTTGCAACAAATT
GATAAGCAATGCTTTCTTATAATGCCAACTTTGTACAAGAAAGCTGGGTCTGGCTTCACCTCAGTATCCC
ACACCAAAGTCCCATGTCTTTTTTCAGTAATCTCAAGTTGAATGGGTTCCTTCATCTGCCCAGCATAGAA
TTTTGAGAAGTGCTGAATTTCTCCAGGGCTCCTGTAGGACAATTTCAACTCCTTGGGCATTACTTTCAGG
TTAGCAGAATTAGACACAATATAACTGGAACCAAAGTTCCCGGGTTCCATTGGGGGCGAAGTCTGCAGGC
GCACACCATGGAAGCGATCTTCCTCATCATCTATCGCCTTTGTTAGCAAGGCGTCGCTGGGGACAAGGTA
CAAGTGGAACTTAATATCTTCGGGGTGGGGGTGATAATAGATCAATGTGTTGGAAGTGATGGGGATGGAG
AGGCGAGTCCCACTGGCGATCCGCAGCAGGATGCCCATCAGAGAGAAGCTGGGGCTTTCCAGGACAGCAT
AGAAAGGCTCCACCCGGGCTGGATGCTCCAGGACCATCCCTTCATTCTTAAAATGGGCAACGAGAAACCA
GGAGACGTCCACCTCACCTGCTTGGAGGGAGATGAAGTGGGGGAGGTGGATTTCGGCGACAGCCTCCTCT
GGCTCTGCAGTGACATCAAACAAGGGGCCGCCCACCAGCCACTGTTCATGGTGCTGCAGGTCCAGGGCCA
GGTGCTGACTCCAGGAACCAAACGCAATCGTCACTGTGACCTCATCCCTTACCAGGAAGCCGAGGCCTGT
GGCTGACCACAGATACCAGCCAGCAGTGGGGAACCAAACGCTGTATCTGTTTGTGCTCTTATCAATCAAC
TCAACATCCACATTTCCTTCAGGCCCCATGGTTCTATCTCCTTCGAAGCCTGCTTTTTTGTACAAAGTTG
GCATTATAAAAAAGCATTGCTCATCAATTTGTTGCAACGAACAGGTCACTATCAGTCAAAATAAAATCAT
TATTTGGGGCCCGAGCTTAAGACTGGCCGTCGTTTTACAACGTCGTGACTGGGAAAACATCCATGCTAGC
GTTAACGCGAGAGTAGGGAACTGCCAGGCATCAAATAAAACGAAAGGCTCAGTCGGAAGACTGGGCCTTT
CGTTTTATCTGTTGTTTGTCGGTGAACGCTCTCCTGAGTAGGACAAATCCGCCGGGAGCGGATTTGAACG
TTGTGAAGCAACGGCCCGGAGGGTGGCGGGCAGGACGCCCGCCATAAACTGCCAGGCATCAAACTAAGCA
GAAGGCCATCCTGACGGATGGCCTTTTTGCGTTTCTACAAACTCTTCCTGGCTAGCGGTACGCGTATTAA
TTGCGTTGCGCTCACTGCCCGCTTTCCAGTCGGGAAACCTGTCGTGCCAGCTGCATTAATGAATCGGCCA
ACGCGCGGGGAGAGGCGGTTTGCGTATTGGGCGCTCTTCCGCTTCCTCGCTCACTGACTCGCTGCGCTCG
GTCGTTCGGCTGCGGCGAGCG
