>Addgene plasmid #169969 | pDONR221 CARD8 FIIND L368G | depositor partial sequence | sequence record 329294 | Insert sequence
TTTCTGGGGCCTGAAGGAAATGTGGATGTTGAGTTGATTGATAAGAGCACAAACAGATACAGCGTTTGGT
TCCCCACTGCTGGCTGGTATCTGTGGTCAGCCACAGGCCTCGGCTTCCTGGTAAGGGATGAGGTCACAGT
GACGATTGCGTTTGGTTCCTGGAGTCAGCACCTGGCCCTGGACCTGCAGCACCATGAACAGTGGCTGGTG
GGCGGCCCCTTGTTTGATGTCACTGCAGAGCCAGAGGAGGCTGTCGCCGAAATCCACCTCCCCCACTTCA
TCTCCCTCCAAGCAGGTGAGGTGGACGTCTCCTGGTTTCTCGTTGCCCATTTTAAGAATGAAGGGATGGT
CCTGGAGCATCCAGCCCGGGTGGAGCCTTTCTATGCTGTCCTGGAAAGCCCCAGCTTCTCTCTGATGGGC
ATCCTGCTGCGGATCGCCAGTGGGACTCGCCTCTCCATCCCCATCACTTCCAACACATTGATCTATTATC
ACCCCCACCCCGAAGATATTAAGTTCCACTTGTACCTTGTCCCCAGCGACGCCTTGCTAACAAAGGCGAT
AGATGATGAGGAAGATCGCTTCCATGGTGTGCGCCTGCAGACTTCGCCCCCAATGGAACCCGGGAACTTT
GGTTCCAGTTATATTGTGTCTAATTCTGCTAACCTGAAAGTAATGCCCAAGGAGTTGAAATTGTCCTACA
GGAGCCCTGGAGAAATTCAGCACTTCTCAAAATTCTATGCTGGGCAGATGAAGGAACCCATTCAACTTGA
GATTACTGAAAAAAGACATGGGACTTTGGTGTGGGATACTGAGGTGAAGCCA
